Addgene plasmid #136831: pEBTet-β-tubulin_SNAP
Purpose: Mammalian expression of the centrosomal protein _-tubulin C-terminally fused to SNAP-tag
Depositing lab: Kai Johnsson. Depositing organization: Swiss Federal Institute of Technology (EPFL). Publication: Selective chemical crosslinking reveals a Cep57-Cep63-Cep152 centrosomal complex. Lukinavicius G, Lavogina D, Orpinell M, Umezawa K, Reymond L, Garin N, Gonczy P, Johnsson K. Curr Biol. 2013 Feb 4;23(3):265-70. doi: 10.1016/j.cub.2012.12.030. Epub 2013 Jan 17. PubMed 23333316.
Backbone
  Vector backbone: pEBTet
  Backbone size w/o insert (bp): 11225
  Vector type: Mammalian Expression
  Selectable markers: Puromycin
Growth in bacteria
  Bacterial resistance: Ampicillin, 100 μg/mL
  Growth temperature: 37°C
  Growth strain: DH5alpha
  Copy number: High Copy
Gene/Insert
  Gene/Insert name: TUBB_SNAP
  Species: H. sapiens (human), Synthetic
  Insert size (bp): 2271
  Entrez Gene: TUBB (a.k.a. CDCBM6, CSCSC1, M40, OK/SW-cl.56, TUBB1, TUBB5)
  Promoter: CMV-TetO2
  Tag / fusion protein: FLAG-tag / His-tag (N terminal on insert)
  Cloning method: Gateway Cloning
  Sequencing primers: 5′ CMV_Fwd; 3′ BGH_Rev
Terms and licenses: Academic/Nonprofit Terms; Industry Terms: Not Available to Industry
How to cite: pEBTet-β-tubulin_SNAP was a gift from Kai Johnsson (Addgene plasmid # 136831 ; http://n2t.net/addgene:136831 ; RRID:Addgene_136831)
