[The description below was written by a language model from this plasmid's Addgene catalogue record and pLannotate feature annotations shown in this document.]
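Description:
pEBTet-β-tubulin_SNAP is an episomal, tetracycline-regulated mammalian expression plasmid built on the pEBTet backbone, carrying human β-tubulin (TUBB) fused at its C-terminus to the SNAP-tag. In bacteria it is maintained through a high-copy ColE1/pUC-type origin and an ampicillin resistance gene. In mammalian cells it relies on the Epstein-Barr virus oriP origin together with an EBNA1 coding sequence, which allow the plasmid to replicate and persist extrachromosomally in primate cells. An SV40 promoter-driven puromycin N-acetyltransferase cassette provides selection.

The expression cassette uses the CMV enhancer/promoter followed by two tet operator sites (CMV-TetO2). A separate cassette on the same plasmid expresses the Tet repressor from an RSV/SV40 hybrid promoter region with a rabbit β-globin intron and an SV40 polyadenylation signal. TetR should therefore hold the CMV-TetO2 promoter off until tetracycline or doxycycline releases it, giving inducible expression from a single vector. The TUBB open reading frame was introduced by Gateway cloning and sits between attB1 and attB2 sites. It reads through into a downstream sequence annotated as a fragment of human MGMT, which corresponds to the SNAP-tag, an engineered alkylguanine-DNA alkyltransferase. This is followed by a short His tag and the bGH polyadenylation signal. The catalogue lists FLAG and His tags as N-terminal, whereas the feature table places the His tag after SNAP and annotates no FLAG.

The SNAP-tag reacts covalently with benzylguanine derivatives. The stated purpose is simply mammalian expression of the fusion, and the associated publication concerns selective chemical crosslinking of centrosomal protein complexes.
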