Features (pLannotate 1.2.2; 31 found; start..end, strand, type, name):
     88..199     +  polyA_signal   bGH poly(A) signal: bovine growth hormone polyadenylation signal
    740..2297    -  rep_origin     oriP (fragment): Epstein-Barr virus oriP replication origin (Yates et al., 2000)
   2410..2628    -  CDS            gL (fragment): GL_EBVB9 - Experimental evidence at protein level: Swiss-Prot protein existence level 1. The heterodimer glycoprotein H-glycoprotein L is required for the fusion of viral and plasma membranes leading to virus entry into the host cell. Acts as a functional inhibitor of gH and maintains gH in an inhibited form. Upon binding to host integrins, gL dissociates from gH leading to activation of the viral fusion glycoproteins gB and gH. Fusion of EBV with B-lymphocytes requires the additional receptor- binding protein gp42, which forms a complex with gH/gL. The heterodimer gH/gL targets also host EPHA
   2711..4636    -  CDS            EBNA1: Epstein-Barr nuclear antigen 1, also known as EBNA-1 crucial for latent viral infection, and for episomal amplification of vectors containing the oriP origin (Okita et al., 2013)
   4674..5018    -  CDS            BRRF2_EBVB9 (fragment): Protein inferred from homology: Swiss-Prot protein existence level 3. From Epstein-Barr virus (strain B95-8) (HHV-4) (Human herpesvirus 4).
   5021..5044    -  promoter       tet promoter (fragment): E. coli promoter for tetracycline efflux protein gene
   5157..5261    +  promoter       AmpR promoter: bla
   5262..6122    +  CDS            AmpR: β-lactamase; bla; confers resistance to ampicillin, carbenicillin, and related antibiotics
   6293..6881    +  rep_origin     ori: high-copy-number ColE1/pMB1/pBR322/pUC origin of replication
   6927..7050    -  CDS            TcR (fragment): tetracycline efflux protein; tet; confers resistance to tetracycline
   7088..7385    +  promoter       SV40 promoter: SV40 enhancer and early promoter
   7462..8061    +  CDS            PuroR: puromycin N-acetyltransferase; pac from Streptomyces alboniger; confers resistance to puromycin
   8152..8286    +  polyA_signal   SV40 poly(A) signal: SV40 polyadenylation signal
   8408..8460    -  misc_feature   bom (fragment): basis of mobility region from pBR322
   8591..8684    +  ncRNA          Retro dr1: Accession: RF00214 - Retrovirus direct repeat 1 (dr1)
   8720..8981    +  promoter       RSV promoter: Rous sarcoma virus enhancer/promoter
   9007..9067    +  promoter       SV40 promoter (fragment): SV40 early promoter
   9098..9670    +  intron         β-globin intron: intron from rabbit β-globin gene
   9725..9743    +  promoter       T7 promoter: promoter for bacteriophage T7 RNA polymerase
   9754..10374   +  CDS            tetR: TETR2_ECOLX - Experimental evidence at protein level: Swiss-Prot protein existence level 1. TetR is the repressor of the tetracycline resistance element; its N-terminal region forms a helix-turn-helix structure and binds DNA. Binding of tetracycline to TetR reduces the repressor affinity for the tetracycline resistance gene (tetA) promoter operator sites. From Escherichia coli.
  10416..10537   +  polyA_signal   SV40 poly(A) signal: SV40 polyadenylation signal
  10592..10971   +  enhancer       CMV enhancer: human cytomegalovirus immediate early enhancer
  10972..11175   +  promoter       CMV promoter: human cytomegalovirus (CMV) immediate early promoter
  11177..11196   +  promoter       PLtetO-1 promoter (fragment): modified phage lambda PL promoter with tet operator sites (Lutz and Bujard, 1997)
  11198..11217   +  promoter       PLtetO-1 promoter (fragment): modified phage lambda PL promoter with tet operator sites (Lutz and Bujard, 1997)
  11225..11258   +  promoter       TRE3GV promoter (fragment): 3rd-generation Tet-responsive promoter that can be activated by binding of Tet-On® 3G, optimized for retroviral and lentiviral vectors
  11353..11377   +  protein_bind   attB1: mutant version of attB; recombination site for the Gateway® BP reaction BP Clonase™
  11386..12717   +  CDS            TUBB5: TBB5_CRIGR - Also known as TUBB. Experimental evidence at protein level: Swiss-Prot protein existence level 1. Tubulin is the major constituent of microtubules. It binds two moles of GTP, one at an exchangeable site on the beta chain and one at a non-exchangeable site on the alpha chain. From Cricetulus griseus (Chinese hamster) (Cricetulus barabensis griseus).
  12719..12743   -  protein_bind   attB2: mutant version of attB; recombination site for the Gateway® BP reaction BP Clonase™
  12787..13332   +  CDS            MGMT (fragment): MGMT_HUMAN - Experimental evidence at protein level: Swiss-Prot protein existence level 1. Involved in the cellular defense against the biological effects of O6-methylguanine (O6-MeG) and O4-methylthymine (O4-MeT) in DNA. Repairs the methylated nucleobase in DNA by stoichiometrically transferring the methyl group to a cysteine residue in the enzyme. This is a suicide reaction: the enzyme is irreversibly inactivated. From Homo sapiens (Human).
  13333..13350   +  CDS            9xHis (fragment): 9xHis affinity tag
>Addgene plasmid #136831 | pEBTet-β-tubulin_SNAP | addgene full sequence | sequence record 276007 | Addgene NGS Result
CGCTCGAGTCWMGNWGRKSMCRWKTANNGAGGCGCGCCCGGCCGCTCGAGTCTAGAGGGCCCGTTTAAAC
CCGCTGATCAGCCTCGACTGTGCCTTCTAGTTGCCAGCCATCTGTTGTTTGCCCCTCCCCCGTGCCTTCC
TTGACCCTGGAAGGTGCCACTCCCACTGTCCTTTCCTAATAAAATGAGGAAATTGCATCGCATTGTCTGA
GTAGGTGTCATTCTATTCTGGGGGGTGGGGTGGGGCAGGACAGCAAGGGGGAGGATTGGGAAGACAATAG
CAGGCTAGAGGATCGATCCCCGCCCCGGACGAACTAAACCTGACTACGACATCTCTGCCCCTTCTTCGCG
GGGCAGTGCATGTAATCCCTTCAGTTGGTTGGTACAACTTGCCAACTGGGCCCTGTTCCACATGTGACAC
GGGGGGGGACCAAACACAAAGGGGTTCTCTGACTGTAGTTGACATCCTTATAAATGGATGTGCACATTTG
CCAACACTGAGTGGCTTTCATCCTGGAGCAGACTTTGCAGTCTGTGGACTGCAACACAACATTGCCTTTA
TGTGTAACTCTTGGCTGAAGCTCTTACACCAATGCTGGGGGACATGTACCTCCCAGGGGCCCAGGAAGAC
TACGGGAGGCTACACCAACGTCAATCAGAGGGGCCTGTGTAGCTACCGATAAGCGGACCCTCAAGAGGGC
ATTAGCAATAGTGTTTATAAGGCCCCCTTGTTAACCCTAAACGGGTAGCATATGCTTCCCGGGTAGTAGT
ATATACTATCCAGACTAACCCTAATTCAATAGCATATGTTACCCAACGGGAAGCATATGCTATCGAATTA
GGGTTAGTAAAAGGGTCCTAAGGAACAGCGATATCTCCCACCCCATGAGCTGTCACGGTTTTATTTACAT
GGGGTCAGGATTCCACGAGGGTAGTGAACCATTTTAGTCACAAGGGCAGTGGCTGAAGATCAAGGAGCGG
GCAGTGAACTCTCCTGAATCTTCGCCTGCTTCTTCATTCTCCTTCGTTTAGCTAATAGAATAACTGCTGA
GTTGTGAACAGTAAGGTGTATGTGAGGTGCTCGAAAACAAGGTTTCAGGTGACGCCCCCAGAATAAAATT
TGGACGGGGGGTTCAGTGGTGGCATTGTGCTATGACACCAATATAACCCTCACAAACCCCTTGGGCAATA
AATACTAGTGTAGGAATGAAACATTCTGAATATCTTTAACAATAGAAATCCATGGGGTGGGGACAAGCCG
TAAAGACTGGATGTCCATCTCACACGAATTTATGGCTATGGGCAACACATAATCCTAGTGCAATATGATA
CTGGGGTTATTAAGATGTGTCCCAGGCAGGGACCAAGACAGGTGAACCATGTTGTTACACTCTATTTGTA
ACAAGGGGAAAGAGAGTGGACGCCGACAGCAGCGGACTCCACTGGTTGTCTCTAACACCCCCGAAAATTA
AACGGGGCTCCACGCCAATGGGGCCCATAAACAAAGACAAGTGGCCACTCTTTTTTTTGAAATTGTGGAG
TGGGGGCACGCGTCAGCCCCCACACGCCGCCCTGCGGTTTTGGACTGTAAAATAAGGGTGTAATAACTTG
GCTGATTGTAACCCCGCTAACCACTGCGGTCAAACCACTTGCCCACAAAACCACTAATGGCACCCCGGGG
AATACCTGCATAAGTAGGTGGGCGGGCCAAGATAGGGGCGCGATTGCTGCGATCTGGAGGACAAATTACA
CACACTTGCGCCTGAGCGCCAAGCACAGGGTTGTTGGTCCTCATATTCACGAGGTCGCTGAGAGCACGGT
GGGCTAATGTTGCCATGGGTAGCATATACTACCCAAATATCTGGATAGCATATGCTATCCTAATCTATAT
CTGGGTAGCATAGGCTATCCTAATCTATATCTGGGTAGTATATGCTATCCTAATCTGTATCCGGGTAGCA
TATGCTATCCTAATAGAGATTAGGGTAGTATATGCTATCCTAATTTATATCTGGGTAGCATATACTACCC
AAATATCTGGATAGCATATGCTATCCTAATCTATATCTGGGTAGCATATGCTATCCTAATCTATATCTGG
GTAGCATAGGCTATCCTAATCTATATCTGGGTAGCATATGCTATCCTAATCTATATCTGGGTAGTATATG
CTATCCTAATTTATATCTGGGTAGCATAGGCTATCCTAATCTATATCTGGGTAGCATATGCTATCCTAAT
CTATATCTGGGTAGTATATGCTATCCTAATCTGTATCCGGGTAGCATATGCTATCCTCATGCATATACAG
TCAGCATATGATACCCAGTAGTAGAGTGGGAGTGCTATCCTTTGCATATGCCGCCACCTCCCAAGGGGGC
GTGAATTTTCGCTGCTTGTCCTTTTCCTGCTGGTTGCTCCCATTCTTAGGTGAATTTAAGGAGGCCAGGC
TAAAGCCGTCGCATGTCTGATTGCTCACCAGGTAAATGTCGCTAATGTTTTCCAACGCGAGAAGGTGTTG
AGCGCGGAGCTGAGTGACGTGACAACATGGGTATGCCCAATTGCCCCATGTTGGGAGGACGAAAATGGTG
ACAAGACAGATGGCCAGAAATACACCAACAGCACGCATGATGTCTACTGGGGATTTATTCTTTAGTGCGG
GGGAATACACGGCTTTTAATACGATTGAGGGCGTCTCCTAACAAGTTACATCACTCCTGCCCTTCCTCAC
CCTCATCTCCATCACCTCCTTCATCTCCGTCATCTCCGTCATCACCCTCCGCGGCAGCCCCTTCCACCAT
AGGTGGAAACCAGGGAGGCAAATCTACTCCATCGTCAAAGCTGCACACAGTCACCCTGATATTGCAGGTA
GGAGCGGGCTTTGTCATAACAAGGTCCTTAATCGCATCCTTCAAAACCTCAGCAAATATATGAGTTTGTA
AAAAGACCATGAAATAACAGACAATGGACTCCCTTAGCGGGCCAGGTTGTGGGCCGGGTCCAGGGGCCAT
TCCAAAGGGGAGACGACTCAATGGTGTAAGACGACATTGTGGAATAGCAAGGGCAGTTCCTCGCCTTAGG
TTGTAAAGGGAGGTCTTACTACCTCCATATACGAACACACCGGCGACCCAAGTTCCTTCGTCGGTAGTCC
TTTCTACGTGACTCCTAGCCAGGAGAGCTCTTAAACCTTCTGCAATGTTCTCAAATTTCGGGTTGGAACC
TCCTTGACCACGATGCTTTCCAAACCACCCTCCTTTTTTGCGCCTGCCTCCATCACCCTGACCCCGGGGT
CCAGTGCTTGGGCCTTCTCCTGGGTCATCTGCGGGGCCCTGCTCTATCGCTCCCGGGGGCACGTCAGGCT
CACCATCTGGGCCACCTTCTTGGTGGTATTCAAAATAATCGGCTTCCCCTACAGGGTGGAAAAATGGCCT
TCTACCTGGAGGGGGCCTGCGCGGTGGAGACCCGGATGATGATGACTGACTACTGGGACTCCTGGGCCTC
TTTTCTCCACGTCCACGACCTCTCCCCCTGGCTCTTTCACGACTTCCCCCCCTGGCTCTTTCACGTCCTC
TACCCCGGCGGCCTCCACTACCTCCTCGACCCCGGCCTCCACTACCTCCTCGACCCCGGCCTCCACTGCC
TCCTCGACCCCGGCCTCCACCTCCTGCTCCTGCCCCTCCTGCTCCTGCCCCTCCTCCTGCTCCTGCCCCT
CCTGCCCCTCCTGCTCCTGCCCCTCCTGCCCCTCCTGCTCCTGCCCCTCCTGCCCCTCCTGCTCCTGCCC
CTCCTGCCCCTCCTCCTGCTCCTGCCCCTCCTGCCCCTCCTCCTGCTCCTGCCCCTCCTGCCCCTCCTGC
TCCTGCCCCTCCTGCCCCTCCTGCTCCTGCCCCTCCTGCCCCTCCTGCTCCTGCCCCTCCTGCTCCTGCC
CCTCCTGCTCCTGCCCCTCCTGCTCCTGCCCCTCCTGCCCCTCCTGCCCCTCCTCCTGCTCCTGCCCCTC
CTGCTCCTGCCCCTCCTGCCCCTCCTGCCCCTCCTGCTCCTGCCCCTCCTCCTGCTCCTGCCCCTCCTGC
CCCTCCTGCCCCTCCTCCTGCTCCTGCCCCTCCTGCCCCTCCTCCTGCTCCTGCCCCTCCTCCTGCTCCT
GCCCCTCCTGCCCCTCCTGCCCCTCCTCCTGCTCCTGCCCCTCCTGCCCCTCCTCCTGCTCCTGCCCCTC
CTCCTGCTCCTGCCCCTCCTGCCCCTCCTGCCCCTCCTCCTGCTCCTGCCCCTCCTCCTGCTCCTGCCCC
TCCTGCCCCTCCTGCCCCTCCTGCCCCTCCTCCTGCTCCTGCCCCTCCTCCTGCTCCTGCCCCTCCTGCT
CCTGCCCCTCCCGCTCCTGCTCCTGCTCCTGTTCCACCGTGGGTCCCTTTGCAGCCAATGCAACTTGGAC
GTTTTTGGGGTCTCCGGACACCATCTCTATGTCTTGGCCCTGATCCTGAGCCGCCCGGGGCTCCTGGTCT
TCCGCCTCCTCGTCCTCGTCCTCTTCCCCGTCCTCGTCCATGGTTATCACCCCCTCTTCTTTGAGGTCCA
CTGCCGCCGGAGCCTTCTGGTCCAGATGTGTCTCCCTTCTCTCCTAGGCCATTTCCAGGTCCTGTACCTG
GCCCCTCGTCAGACATGATTCACACTAAAAGAGATCAATAGACATCTTTATTAGACGACGCTCAGTGAAT
ACAGGGAGTGCAGACTCCTGCCCCCTCCAACAGCCCCCCCACCCTCATCCCCTTCATGGTCGCTGTCAGA
CAGATCCAGGTCTGAAAATTCCCCATCCTCCGAACCATCCTCGTCCTCATCACCAATTACTCGCAGCCCG
GAAAACTCCCGCTGAACATCCTCAAGATTTGCGTCCTGAGCCTCAAGCCAGGCCTCAAATTCCTCGTCCC
CCTTTTTGCTGGACGGTAGGGATGGGGATTCTCGGGACCCCTCCTCTTCCTCTTCAAGGTCACCAGACAG
AGATGCTACTGGGGCAACGGAAGAAAAGCTGGGTGCGGCCTGTGAGGATCAGCTTATCGATGATAAGCTG
TCAAACATGAGAATTCTTGAAGACGAAAGGGCCTCGTGATACGCCTATTTTTATAGGTTAATGTCATGAT
AATAATGGTTTCTTAGACGTCAGGTGGCACTTTTCGGGGAAATGTGCGCGGAACCCCTATTTGTTTATTT
TTCTAAATACATTCAAATATGTATCCGCTCATGAGACAATAACCCTGATAAATGCTTCAATAATATTGAA
AAAGGAAGAGTATGAGTATTCAACATTTCCGTGTCGCCCTTATTCCCTTTTTTGCGGCATTTTGCCTTCC
TGTTTTTGCTCACCCAGAAACGCTGGTGAAAGTAAAAGATGCTGAAGATCAGTTGGGTGCACGAGTGGGT
TACATCGAACTGGATCTCAACAGCGGTAAGATCCTTGAGAGTTTTCGCCCCGAAGAACGTTTTCCAATGA
TGAGCACTTTTAAAGTTCTGCTATGTGGCGCGGTATTATCCCGTGTTGACGCCGGGCAAGAGCAACTCGG
TCGCCGCATACACTATTCTCAGAATGACTTGGTTGAGTACTCACCAGTCACAGAAAAGCATCTTACGGAT
GGCATGACAGTAAGAGAATTATGCAGTGCTGCCATAACCATGAGTGATAACACTGCGGCCAACTTACTTC
TGACAACGATCGGAGGACCGAAGGAGCTAACCGCTTTTTTGCACAACATGGGGGATCATGTAACTCGCCT
TGATCGTTGGGAACCGGAGCTGAATGAAGCCATACCAAACGACGAGCGTGACACCACGATGCCTGCAGCA
ATGGCAACAACGTTGCGCAAACTATTAACTGGCGAACTACTTACTCTAGCTTCCCGGCAACAATTAATAG
ACTGGATGGAGGCGGATAAAGTTGCAGGACCACTTCTGCGCTCGGCCCTTCCGGCTGGCTGGTTTATTGC
TGATAAATCTGGAGCCGGTGAGCGTGGGTCTCGCGGTATCATTGCAGCACTGGGGCCAGATGGTAAGCCC
TCCCGTATCGTAGTTATCTACACGACGGGGAGTCAGGCAACTATGGATGAACGAAATAGACAGATCGCTG
AGATAGGTGCCTCACTGATTAAGCATTGGTAACTGTCAGACCAAGTTTACTCATATATACTTTAGATTGA
TTTAAAACTTCATTTTTAATTTAAAAGGATCTAGGTGAAGATCCTTTTTGATAATCTCATGACCAAAATC
CCTTAACGTGAGTTTTCGTTCCACTGAGCGTCAGACCCCGTAGAAAAGATCAAAGGATCTTCTTGAGATC
CTTTTTTTCTGCGCGTAATCTGCTGCTTGCAAACAAAAAAACCACCGCTACCAGCGGTGGTTTGTTTGCC
GGATCAAGAGCTACCAACTCTTTTTCCGAAGGTAACTGGCTTCAGCAGAGCGCAGATACCAAATACTGTC
CTTCTAGTGTAGCCGTAGTTAGGCCACCACTTCAAGAACTCTGTAGCACCGCCTACATACCTCGCTCTGC
TAATCCTGTTACCAGTGGCTGCTGCCAGTGGCGATAAGTCGTGTCTTACCGGGTTGGACTCAAGACGATA
GTTACCGGATAAGGCGCAGCGGTCGGGCTGAACGGGGGGTTCGTGCACACAGCCCAGCTTGGAGCGAACG
ACCTACACCGAACTGAGATACCTACAGCGTGAGCTATGAGAAAGCGCCACGCTTCCCGAAGGGAGAAAGG
CGGACAGGTATCCGGTAAGCGGCAGGGTCGGAACAGGAGAGCGCACGAGGGAGCTTCCAGGGGGAAACGC
CTGGTATCTTTATAGTCCTGTCGGGTTTCGCCACCTCTGACTTGAGCGTCGATTTTTGTGATGCTCGTCA
GGGGGGCGGAGCCTATGGAAAAACGCCAGCAACGCGGCCTTTTTACGGTTCCTGGCCTTTTGCTGGCCTT
GAAGCTGTCCCTGATGGTCGTCATCTACCTGCCTGGACAGCATGGCCTGCAACGCGGGCATCCCGATGCC
GCCGGAAGCGAGAAGAATCATAATGGGGAAGGCCATCCAGCCTCGCGTCGAACTAGATGATCCGGCTGTG
GAATGTGTGTCAGTTAGGGTGTGGAAAGTCCCCAGGCTCCCCAGCAGGCAGAAGTATGCAAAGCATGCAT
CTCAATTAGTCAGCAACCAGGTGTGGAAAGTCCCCAGGCTCCCCAGCAGGCAGAAGTATGCAAAGCATGC
ATCTCAATTAGTCAGCAACCATAGTCCCGCCCCTAACTCCGCCCATCCCGCCCCTAACTCCGCCCAGTTC
CGCCCATTCTCCGCCCCATGGCTGACTAATTTTTTTTATTTATGCAGAGGCCGAGGCCGCCTCGGCCTCT
GAGCTATTCCAGAAGTAGTGAGGAGGCTTTTTTGGAGGGTGACCGCCACGACCGGTGCCGCCACCATCCC
CTGACCCACGCCCCTGACCCCTCACAAGGAGACGACCTTCCATGACCGAGTACAAGCCCACGGTGCGCCT
CGCCACCCGCGACGACGTCCCCCGGGCCGTACGCACCCTCGCCGCCGCGTTCGCCGACTACCCCGCCACG
CGCCACACCGTCGACCCCGACCGCCACATCGAACGCGTCACCGAGCTGCAAGAACTCTTCCTCACGCGCG
TCGGGCTCGACATCGGCAAGGTGTGGGTCGCGGACGACGGCGCCGCGGTGGCGGTCTGGACCACGCCGGA
GAGCGTCGAAGCGGGGGCGGTGTTCGCCGAGATCGGCCCGCGCATGGCCGAGTTGAGCGGTTCCCGGCTG
GCCGCGCAGCAACAGATGGAAGGCCTCCTGGCGCCGCACCGGCCCAAGGAGCCCGCGTGGTTCCTGGCCA
CCGTCGGCGTCTCGCCCGACCACCAGGGCAAGGGTCTGGGCAGCGCCGTCGTGCTCCCCGGAGTGGAGGC
GGCCGAGCGCGCCGGGGTGCCCGCCTTCCTGGAGACCTCCGCGCCCCGCAACCTCCCCTTCTACGAGCGG
CTCGGCTTCACCGTCACCGCCGACGTCGAGGTGCCCGAAGGACCGCGCACCTGGTGCATGACCCGCAAGC
CCGGTGCCTGACGCCCGCCCCACGACCCGCAGCGCCCGACCGAAAGGAGCGCACGACCCGGTCCGACGCG
GCCCGACGGGTCCGAGGGGGGTCGACCTCGAAACTTGTTTATTGCAGCTTATAATGGTTACAAATAAAGC
AATAGCATCACAAATTTCACAAATAAAGCATTTTTTTCACTGCATTCTAGTTGTGGTTTGTCCAAACTCA
TCAATGTATCTTATCATGTCTGGATCTGATCCGAACCCCTTCCTCGACCAATTCTCATGTTTGACAGCTT
ATCATCGCAGATCCGGGCAACGTTGTTGCCATTGCTCGACCAATTCTCATGTTTGACAGCTTATCATCGC
AGATCCGTATGGTGCACTCTCAGTACAATCTGCTCTGATGCCGCATAGTTAAGCCAGTATCTGCTCCCTG
CTTGTGTGTTGGAGGTCGCTGAGTAGTGCGCGAGCAAAATTTAAGCTACAACAAGGCAAGGCTTGACCGA
CAATTGCATGAAGAATCTGCTTAGGGTTAGGCGTTTTGCGCTGCTTCGCGATGTACGGGCCAGATATACG
CGTATCTGAGGGGACTAGGGTGTGTTTAGGCGAAAAGCGGGGCTTCGGTTGTACGCGGTTAGGAGTCCCC
TCAGGATATAGTAGTTTCGCTTTTGCATAGGGAGGGGGAAATGTAGTCTTATGCAATACTCTTGTAGTCT
TGCAACATGGTAACGATGAGTTAGCAACATGCCTTACAAGGAGAGAAAAAGCACCGTGCATGCCGATTGG
TGGAAGTAAGGTGGTACGATCGTGCCTTATTAGGAAGGCAACAGACGGGTCTGACATGGATTGGACGAAC
CACTGAATTCCGCATTGCAGAGATATTGTATTTAAGTGCCTAGCTCGATACAATAAACGCCATTTGACCA
TTCACCACATTGGTGTGCACCTCCAAGCTGGCCGGGGATCCTCTAGGGCCTCTGAGCTATTCCAGAAGTA
GTGAAGAGGCTTTTTTGGAGGCCTAGGCTTTTGCAAAAAGCTCCGGATCGATCCTGAGAACTTCAGGGTG
AGTTTGGGGACCCTTGATTGTTCTTTCTTTTTCGCTATTGTAAAATTCATGTTATATGGAGGGGGCAAAG
TTTTCAGGGTGTTGTTTAGAATGGGAAGATGTCCCTTGTATCACCATGGACCCTCATGATAATTTTGTTT
CTTTCACTTTCTACTCTGTTGACAACCATTGTCTCCTCTTATTTTCTTTTCATTTTCTGTAACTTTTTCG
TTAAACTTTAGCTTGCATTTGTAACGAATTTTTAAATTCACTTTTGTTTATTTGTCAGATTGTAAGTACT
TTCTCTAATCACTTTTTTTTCAAGGCAATCAGGGTATATTATATTGTACTTCAGCACAGTTTTAGAGAAC
AATTGTTATAATTAAATGATAAGGTAGAATATTTCTGCATATAAATTCTGGCTGGCGTGGAAATATTCTT
ATTGGTAGAAACAACTACATCCTGGTCATCATCCTGCCTTTCTCTTTATGGTTACAATGATATACACTGT
TTGAGATGAGGATAAAATACTCTGAGTCCAAACCGGGCCCCTCTGCTAACCATGTTCATGCCTTCTTCTT
TTTCCTACAGCTCCTGGGCAACGTGCTGGTTATTGTGCTGTCTCATCATTTTGGCAAAGAATTGTAATAC
GACTCACTATAGGGCGAATTGATATGTCTAGATTAGATAAAAGTAAAGTGATTAACAGCGCATTAGAGCT
GCTTAATGAGGTCGGAATCGAAGGTTTAACAACCCGTAAACTCGCCCAGAAGCTAGGTGTAGAGCAGCCT
ACATTGTATTGGCATGTAAAAAATAAGCGGGCTTTGCTCGACGCCTTAGCCATTGAGATGTTAGATAGGC
ACCATACTCACTTTTGCCCTTTAGAAGGGGAAAGCTGGCAAGATTTTTTACGTAATAACGCTAAAAGTTT
TAGATGTGCTTTACTAAGTCATCGCGATGGAGCAAAAGTACATTTAGGTACACGGCCTACAGAAAAACAG
TATGAAACTCTCGAAAATCAATTAGCCTTTTTATGCCAACAAGGTTTTTCACTAGAGAATGCATTATATG
CACTCAGCGCTGTGGGGCATTTTACTTTAGGTTGCGTATTGGAAGATCAAGAGCATCAAGTCGCTAAAGA
AGAAAGGGAAACACCTACTACTGATAGTATGCCGCCATTATTACGACAAGCTATCGAATTATTTGATCAC
CAAGGTGCAGAGCCAGCCTTCTTATTCGGCCTTGAATTGATCATATGCGGATTAGAAAAACAACTTAAAT
GTGAAAGTGGGTCCGCGTACAGCGGATCCCGGGAATTCAGATCTTATTAAAGCAGAACTTGTTTATTGCA
GCTTATAATGGTTACAAATAAAGCAATAGCATCACAAATTTCACAAATAAAGCATTTTTTTCACTGCATT
CTAGTTGTGGTTTGTCCAAACTCATCAATGTATCTTATCATGTCTGGTCGAATCCATGGCGCAGAACTGG
TAGGTATGGAAGATCCGCGTTGACATTGATTATTGACTAGTTATTAATAGTAATCAATTACGGGGTCATT
AGTTCATAGCCCATATATGGAGTTCCGCGTTACATAACTTACGGTAAATGGCCCGCCTGGCTGACCGCCC
AACGACCCCCGCCCATTGACGTCAATAATGACGTATGTTCCCATAGTAACGCCAATAGGGACTTTCCATT
GACGTCAATGGGTGGAGTATTTACGGTAAACTGCCCACTTGGCAGTACATCAAGTGTATCATATGCCAAG
TACGCCCCCTATTGACGTCAATGACGGTAAATGGCCCGCCTGGCATTATGCCCAGTACATGACCTTATGG
GACTTTCCTACTTGGCAGTACATCTACGTATTAGTCATCGCTATTACCATGGTGATGCGGTTTTGGCAGT
ACATCAATGGGCGTGGATAGCGGTTTGACTCACGGGGATTTCCAAGTCTCCACCCCATTGACGTCAATGG
GAGTTTGTTTTGGCACCAAAATCAACGGGACTTTCCAAAATGTCGTAACAACTCCGCCCCATTGACGCAA
ATGGGCGGTAGGCGTGTACGGTGGGAGGTCTATATAAGCAGAGCTCTCCCTATCAGTGATAGAGATCTCC
CTATCAGTGATAGAGATCGTCGACGAGCTCGTTTAGTGAACCGTCAGATCGCCTGGAGACGCCATCCACG
CTGTTTTGACCTCCATAGAAGACACCGGGACCGATCCAGCCTCCGGACTCTAGCGTTTAAACTTAAGCTT
GGTACCGCCATCACAAGTTTGTACAAAAAAGCAGGCTTAACCACCATGAGGGAAATCGTGCACATCCAGG
CTGGTCAGTGTGGCAACCAGATCGGTGCCAAGTTCTGGGAGGTGATCAGTGATGAACATGGCATCGACCC
CACCGGCACCTACCACGGGGACAGCGACCTGCAGCTGGACCGCATCTCTGTGTACTACAATGAAGCCACA
GGTGGCAAATATGTTCCTCGTGCCATCCTGGTGGATCTAGAACCTGGGACCATGGACTCTGTTCGCTCAG
GTCCTTTTGGCCAGATCTTTAGACCAGACAACTTTGTATTTGGTCAGTCTGGGGCAGGTAACAACTGGGC
CAAAGGCCACTACACAGAGGGCGCCGAGCTGGTCGATTCTGTCCTGGATGTGGTACGGAAGGAGGCAGAG
AGCTGTGACTGCCTGCAGGGCTTCCAGCTGACCCACTCACTGGGCGGGGGCACAGGCTCTGGAATGGGCA
CTCTCCTTATCAGCAAGATCCGAGAAGAATACCCTGATCGCATCATGAATACCTTCAGTGTGGTGCCTTC
ACCCAAAGTGTCTGACACCGTGGTCGAGCCCTACAATGCCACCCTCTCCGTCCATCAGTTGGTAGAGAAT
ACTGATGAGACCTATTGCATTGACAACGAGGCCCTCTATGATATCTGCTTCCGCACTCTGAAGCTGACCA
CACCAACCTACGGGGATCTGAACCACCTTGTCTCAGCCACCATGAGTGGTGTCACCACCTGCCTCCGTTT
CCCTGGCCAGCTCAATGCTGACCTCCGCAAGTTGGCAGTCAACATGGTCCCCTTCCCACGTCTCCATTTC
TTTATGCCTGGCTTTGCCCCTCTCACCAGCCGTGGAAGCCAGCAGTATCGAGCTCTCACAGTGCCGGAAC
TCACCCAGCAGGTCTTCGATGCCAAGAACATGATGGCTGCCTGTGACCCCCGCCACGGCCGATACCTCAC
CGTGGCTGCTGTCTTCCGTGGTCGGATGTCCATGAAGGAGGTCGATGAGCAGATGCTTAACGTGCAGAAC
AAGAACAGCAGCTACTTTGTGGAATGGATCCCCAACAATGTCAAGACAGCCGTCTGTGACATCCCACCTC
GTGGCCTCAAGATGGCAGTCACCTTCATTGGCAATAGCACAGCCATCCAGGAGCTCTTCAAGCGCATCTC
GGAGCAGTTCACTGCCATGTTCCGCCGGAAGGCCTTCCTCCACTGGTACACAGGCGAGGGCATGGACGAG
ATGGAGTTCACCGAGGCTGAGAGCAACATGAACGACCTCGTCTCTGAGTATCAGCAGTACCAGGATGCCA
CCGCAGAAGAGGAGGAGGATTTCGGTGAGGAGGCCGAAGAGGAGGCCTACCCAGCTTTCTTGTACAAAGT
GGTGATGGCAGCTAGCCTGGAGGTGCTGTTCCAGGGCCCCTTCGAAATGGACAAGGATTGTGAAATGAAA
CGCACCACACTGGACAGCCCTTTGGGGAAGCTGGAGCTGTCTGGTTGTGAGCAGGGTCTGCACGAAATAA
TTTTTCTGGGCAAGGGGACGTCTGCAGCTGATGCCGTGGAGGTCCCAGCCCCCGCTGCGGTTCTCGGAGG
TCCGGAGCCCCTGATGCAGGCTACAGCCTGGCTGAATGCCTATTTCCACCAGCCCGAGGCTATCGAAGAG
TTCCCCGTGCCGGCTCTTCACCATCCCGTTTTCCAGCAAGAGTCGTTCACCAGACAGGTGTTATGGAAGC
TGCTGAAGGTTGTGAAATTCGGAGAAGTGATTTCTTACTCTCACTTAGCAGCCCTGGCAGGCAACCCCGC
AGCCACGGCAGCAGTGAAGACGGCACTGAGTGGCAATCCTGTCCCTATCCTGATCCCGTGCCACAGAGTG
GTCCAGGGGGATTTGGATGTGGGCGGTTACGAGGGTGGACTGGCCGTGAAGGAATGGCTTCTGGCCCATG
AAGGCCACCGGTTGGGGAAGCCAGGCTTGGGACACCACCACCACCACCACGATTATAAAGACGATGATGA
CAAGTAATGAGGCGCGCCCGGC
